Addgene plasmid #35345: pBbB2k-GFP
Depositing lab: Jay Keasling. Depositing organization: University of California, Berkeley. Publication: BglBrick vectors and datasheets: A synthetic biology platform for gene expression. Lee TS, Krupa RA, Zhang F, Hajimorad M, Holtz WJ, Prasad N, Lee SK, Keasling JD. J Biol Eng. 2011 Sep 20;5:12. 10.1186/1754-1611-5-12 PubMed 21933410.
Backbone
  Vector backbone: pBb
  Backbone size w/o insert (bp): 3259
  Vector type: Bacterial Expression, Synthetic Biology
Growth in bacteria
  Bacterial resistance: Kanamycin, 50 μg/mL
  Growth temperature: 37°C
  Growth strain: DH5alpha
  Copy number: Low Copy
Gene/Insert
  Gene/Insert name: GFP (alt name: JBEI Part ID: JPUB_000111)
  Species: Synthetic
  Insert size (bp): 717
  Promoter: Tet
  Cloning method: Restriction Enzyme
  Sequencing primers: 5′ GFP-R; 3′ GFP-F
Terms and licenses: Academic/Nonprofit Terms; Industry Terms: Not Available to Industry
Depositor comments: JBEI Part ID: JPUB_000111; Origin: BBR1
How to cite: pBbB2k-GFP was a gift from Jay Keasling (Addgene plasmid # 35345 ; http://n2t.net/addgene:35345 ; RRID:Addgene_35345)
