[The description below was written by a language model from this plasmid's Addgene catalogue record, the feature table of its GenBank file and pLannotate feature annotations shown in this document.]
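Description:
pBbB2k-GFP is a bacterial expression plasmid from the BglBrick vector series, a modular synthetic-biology platform in which origin, promoter, resistance marker and cargo are combined in standardised fashion. This member pairs the pBBR1 replicon with a Tet promoter system, kanamycin resistance and a GFP reporter. The full sequence is 3,976 nt, consistent with a 3,259 bp backbone plus a 717 bp insert. Replication depends on the pBBR1 oriV (annotated as a fragment) together with the adjacent pBBR1 Rep protein gene, a broad-host-range system originally from Bordetella bronchiseptica; the record lists the plasmid as low copy. Selection is by the neo/nptII aminoglycoside phosphotransferase gene, which is followed by a lambda t0 terminator. The short Tn5 transposase fragment annotated next to it is probably just leftover flanking sequence carried along with the Tn5-derived marker.

The expression module consists of a Tn10 tetR gene on the reverse strand, transcribed divergently from the overlapping tetR/tetA promoter region that drives the GFP coding sequence on the forward strand. TetR binds the tet operator and represses transcription, and repression is relieved by tetracycline-class inducers, so GFP output is inducible and titratable. The reporter is an Aequorea victoria-derived GFP variant, described in the record as synthetic, and it is followed by tandem rrnB T1 and T7Te terminators that insulate the cassette from the replicon.

The construct serves as a characterised reference vector for measuring Tet promoter behaviour on a pBBR1 backbone, and as a scaffold in which GFP can be swapped for a gene of interest by restriction cloning. The separate 813 bp GenBank record covers only a partial region, with just the two terminators annotated.
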