Features (pLannotate 1.2.2; 10 found; start..end, strand, type, name):
      7..630     -  CDS            TetR: tetracycline repressor TetR; tetR from transposon Tn10; TetR binds to the tetracycline operator tetO to inhibit transcription. This inhibition can be relieved by adding tetracycline or doxycycline.
    649..704     +  promoter       tetR/tetA promoters: tetR; overlapping promoters for bacterial tetR and tetA
    742..1455    +  CDS            &alpha;GFP: &alpha;GFP is a basic (constitutively fluorescent) long stokes shift fluorescent protein published in 1996, derived from Aequorea victoria.
   1491..1562    +  terminator     rrnB T1 terminator: transcription terminator T1 from the E. coli rrnB gene
   1578..1605    +  terminator     T7Te terminator: phage T7 early transcription terminator
   1672..2334    -  CDS            pBBR1 Rep: replication protein for the broad-host-range plasmid pBBR1 from Bordetella bronchiseptica
   2335..2908    -  rep_origin     pBBR1 oriV (fragment): replication origin of the broad-host-range plasmid pBBR1 from Bordetella bronchiseptica; requires the pBBR1 Rep protein for replication
   2921..3015    -  terminator     lambda t0 terminator: transcription terminator from phage lambda
   3049..3840    -  CDS            neo: KKA2_KLEPN - Also known as kan, nptII. Experimental evidence at protein level: Swiss-Prot protein existence level 1. Resistance to kanamycin, neomycin, paromomycin, ribostamycin, butirosin and gentamicin B. From Klebsiella pneumoniae.
   3872..3976    -  CDS            tnpA (fragment): TN5P_ECOLX - Also known as tnp. Experimental evidence at protein level: Swiss-Prot protein existence level 1. Mediates transposition of transposon Tn5 by a 'cut and paste' mechanism. First, the monomeric transposase binds the 19 bp inverted DNA repeats flanking the transposon. Then, dimerization of the DNA- bound transposase creates a synaptic DNA complex. After nicking of the first DNA strand, excision of the transposon proceeds through a series of intermediates. The transposase then mediates the insertion of the transposon at a new site by strand transfer. The activity of the wild- type tran
>Addgene plasmid #35345 | pBbB2k-GFP | depositor full sequence | sequence record 43012 | pBbB2k-GFP sequence 3976 bps
GACGTCTTAAGACCCACTTTCACATTTAAGTTGTTTTTCTAATCCGCATATGATCAATTCAAGGCCGAAT
AAGAAGGCTGGCTCTGCACCTTGGTGATCAAATAATTCGATAGCTTGTCGTAATAATGGCGGCATACTAT
CAGTAGTAGGTGTTTCCCTTTCTTCTTTAGCGACTTGATGCTCTTGATCTTCCAATACGCAACCTAAAGT
AAAATGCCCCACAGCGCTGAGTGCATATAATGCATTCTCTAGTGAAAAACCTTGTTGGCATAAAAAGGCT
AATTGATTTTCGAGAGTTTCATACTGTTTTTCTGTAGGCCGTGTACCTAAATGTACTTTTGCTCCATCGC
GATGACTTAGTAAAGCACATCTAAAACTTTTAGCGTTATTACGTAAAAAATCTTGCCAGCTTTCCCCTTC
TAAAGGGCAAAAGTGAGTATGGTGCCTATCTAACATCTCAATGGCTAAGGCGTCGAGCAAAGCCCGCTTA
TTTTTTACATGCCAATACAATGTAGGCTGCTCTACACCTAGCTTCTGGGCGAGTTTACGGGTTGTTAAAC
CTTCGATTCCGACCTCATTAAGCAGCTCTAATGCGCTGTTAATCACTTTACTTTTATCTAATCTAGACAT
CATTAATTCCTAATTTTTGTTGACACTCTATCGTTGATAGAGTTATTTTACCACTCCCTATCAGTGATAG
AGAAAAGAATTCAAAAGATCTTTTAAGAAGGAGATATACATATGAGTAAAGGAGAAGAACTTTTCACTGG
AGTTGTCCCAATTCTTGTTGAATTAGATGGTGATGTTAATGGGCACAAATTTTCTGTCAGTGGAGAGGGT
GAAGGTGATGCAACATACGGAAAACTTACCCTTAAATTTATTTGCACTACTGGAAAACTACCTGTTCCGT
GGCCAACACTTGTCACTACTTTCTCTTATGGTGTTCAATGCTTTTCCCGTTATCCGGATCACATGAAACG
GCATGACTTTTTCAAGAGTGCCATGCCCGAAGGTTATGTACAGGAACGCACTATATCTTTCAAAGATGAC
GGGAACTACAAGACGCGTGCTGAAGTCAAGTTTGAAGGTGATACCCTTGTTAATCGTATCGAGTTAAAAG
GTATTGATTTTAAAGAAGATGGAAACATTCTCGGACACAAACTGGAGTACAACTATAACTCACACAATGT
ATACATCACGGCAGACAAACAAAAGAATGGAATCAAAGCTAACTTCAAAATTCGCCACAACATTGAAGAT
GGCTCCGTTCAACTAGCAGACCATTATCAACAAAATACTCCAATTGGCGATGGCCCTGTCCTTTTACCAG
ACAACCATTACCTGTCCACACAATCTGCCCTTTCGAAAGATCCCAACGAAAAGCGTGACCACATGGTCCT
TCTTGAGTTTGTAACTGCTGCTGGGATTACACATGGCATGGATGAGCTCTACAAATAAGGATCCAAACTC
GAGTAAGGATCTCCAGGCATCAAATAAAACGAAAGGCTCAGTCGAAAGACTGGGCCTTTCGTTTTATCTG
TTGTTTGTCGGTGAACGCTCTCTACTAGAGTCACACTGGCTCACCTTCGGGTGGGCCTTTCTGCGTTTAT
ACCTAGGCTACAGCCGATAGTCTGGAACAGCGCACTTACGGGTTGCTGCGCAACCCAAGTGCTACCGGCG
CGGCAGCGTGACCCGTGTCGGCGGCTCCAACGGCTCGCCATCGTCCAGAAAACACGGCTCATCGGGCATC
GGCAGGCGCTGCTGCCCGCGCCGTTCCCATTCCTCCGTTTCGGTCAAGGCTGGCAGGTCTGGTTCCATGC
CCGGAATGCCGGGCTGGCTGGGCGGCTCCTCGCCGGGGCCGGTCGGTAGTTGCTGCTCGCCCGGATACAG
GGTCGGGATGCGGCGCAGGTCGCCATGCCCCAACAGCGATTCGTCCTGGTCGTCGTGATCAACCACCACG
GCGGCACTGAACACCGACAGGCGCAACTGGTCGCGGGGCTGGCCCCACGCCACGCGGTCATTGACCACGT
AGGCCAACACGGTGCCGGGGCCGTTGAGCTTCACGACGGAGATCCAGCGCTCGGCCACCAAGTCCTTGAC
TGCGTATTGGACCGTCCGCAAAGAACGTCCGATGAGCTTGGAAAGTGTCTTCTGGCTGACCACCACGGCG
TTCTGGTGGCCCATCTGCGCCACGAGGTGATGCAGCAGCATTGCCGCCGTGGGTTTCCTCGCAATAAGCC
CGGCCCACGCCTCATGCGCTTTGCGTTCCGTTTGCACCCAGTGACCGGGCTTGTTCTTGGCTTGAATGCC
GATTTCTCTGGACTGCGTGGCCATGCTTATCTCCATGCGGTAGGGGTGCCGCACGGTTGCGGCACCATGC
GCAATCAGCTGCAACTTTTCGGCAGCGCGACAACAATTATGCGTTGCGTAAAAGTGGCAGTCAATTACAG
ATTTTCTTTAACCTACGCAATGAGCTATTGCGGGGGGTGCCGCAATGAGCTGTTGCGTACCCCCCTTTTT
TAAGTTGTTGATTTTTAAGTCTTTCGCATTTCGCCCTATATCTAGTTCTTTGGTGCCCAAAGAAGGGCAC
CCCTGCGGGGTTCCCCCACGCCTTCGGCGCGGCTCCCCCTCCGGCAAAAAGTGGCCCCTCCGGGGCTTGT
TGATCGACTGCGCGGCCTTCGGCCTTGCCCAAGGTGGCGCTGCCCCCTTGGAACCCCCGCACTCGCCGCC
GTGAGGCTCGGGGGGCAGGCGGGCGGGCTTCGCCCTTCGACTGCCCCCACTCGCATAGGCTTGGGTCGTT
CCAGGCGCGTCAAGGCCAAGCCGCTGCGCGGTCGCTGCGCGAGCCTTGACCCGCCTTCCACTTGGTGTCC
AACCGGCAAGCGAAGCGCGCAGGCCGCAGGCCGGAGGCACTAGTGCTTGGATTCTCACCAATAAAAAACG
CCCGGCGGCAACCGAGCGTTCTGAACAAATCCAGATGGAGTTCTGAGGTCATTACTGGATCTATCAACAG
GAGTCCAAGCGAGCTCTCGAACCCCAGAGTCCCGCTCAGAAGAACTCGTCAAGAAGGCGATAGAAGGCGA
TGCGCTGCGAATCGGGAGCGGCGATACCGTAAAGCACGAGGAAGCGGTCAGCCCATTCGCCGCCAAGCTC
TTCAGCAATATCACGGGTAGCCAACGCTATGTCCTGATAGCGGTCCGCCACACCCAGCCGGCCACAGTCG
ATGAATCCAGAAAAGCGGCCATTTTCCACCATGATATTCGGCAAGCAGGCATCGCCATGGGTCACGACGA
GATCCTCGCCGTCGGGCATGCGCGCCTTGAGCCTGGCGAACAGTTCGGCTGGCGCGAGCCCCTGATGCTC
TTCGTCCAGATCATCCTGATCGACAAGACCGGCTTCCATCCGAGTACGTGCTCGCTCGATGCGATGTTTC
GCTTGGTGGTCGAATGGGCAGGTAGCCGGATCAAGCGTATGCAGCCGCCGCATTGCATCAGCCATGATGG
ATACTTTCTCGGCAGGAGCAAGGTGAGATGACAGGAGATCCTGCCCCGGCACTTCGCCCAATAGCAGCCA
GTCCCTTCCCGCTTCAGTGACAACGTCGAGCACAGCTGCGCAAGGAACGCCCGTCGTGGCCAGCCACGAT
AGCCGCGCTGCCTCGTCCTGCAGTTCATTCAGGGCACCGGACAGGTCGGTCTTGACAAAAAGAACCGGGC
GCCCCTGCGCTGACAGCCGGAACACGGCGGCATCAGAGCAGCCGATTGTCTGTTGTGCCCAGTCATAGCC
GAATAGCCTCTCCACCCAAGCGGCCGGAGAACCTGCGTGCAATCCATCTTGTTCAATCATGCGAAACGAT
CCTCATCCTGTCTCTTGATCAGATCATGATCCCCTGCGCCATCAGATCCTTGGCGGCAAGAAAGCCATCC
AGTTTACTTTGCAGGGCTTCCCAACCTTACCAGAGGGCGCCCCAGCTGGCAATTCC
