LOCUS       Exported 813 bp ds-DNA linear SYN 18-MAY-2021
DEFINITION  synthetic linear DNA
ACCESSION   .
VERSION     .
KEYWORDS    pBbB2k-GFP
SOURCE      synthetic DNA construct
  ORGANISM  synthetic DNA construct
REFERENCE   1 (bases 1 to 813)
  AUTHORS   Lee TS, Krupa RA, Zhang F, Hajimorad M, Holtz WJ, Prasad N, Lee SK,
            Keasling JD
  TITLE     BglBrick vectors and datasheets: A synthetic biology platform for
            gene expression.
  JOURNAL   J Biol Eng. 2011 Sep 20;5:12.
  PUBMED    21933410
REFERENCE   2 (bases 1 to 813)
  AUTHORS   .
  TITLE     Direct Submission
  JOURNAL   Exported May 18, 2021 from SnapGene Server 1.1.58
            http://www.snapgene.com
FEATURES             Location/Qualifiers
     source          1..813
                     /organism="synthetic DNA construct"
                     /mol_type="other DNA"
     terminator      47..118
                     /label=rrnB T1 terminator
                     /note="transcription terminator T1 from the E. coli rrnB
                     gene"
     terminator      134..161
                     /label=T7Te terminator
                     /note="phage T7 early transcription terminator"
ORIGIN
        1 agctctacaa ataaggatcc aaactcgagt aaggatctcc aggcatcaaa taaaacgaaa
       61 ggctcagtcg aaagactggg cctttcgttt tatctgttgt ttgtcggtga acgctctcta
      121 ctagagtcac actggctcac cttcgggtgg gcctttctgc gtttatacct aggctacagc
      181 cgatagtctg gaacagcgca cttacgggtt gctgcgcaac ccaagtgcta ccggcgcggc
      241 agcgtgaccc gtgtcggcgg ctccaacggc tcgccatcgt ccagaaaaca cggctcatcg
      301 ggcatcggca ggcgctgctg cccgcgccgt tcccattcct ccgtttcggt caaggctggc
      361 aggtctggtt ccatgcccgg aatgccgggc tggctgggcg gctcctcgcc ggggccggtc
      421 ggtagttgct gctcgcccgg atacagggtc gggatgcggc gcaggtcgcc atgccccaac
      481 agcgattcgt cctggtcgtc gtgatcaacc accacggcgg cactgaacac cgacaggcgc
      541 aactggtcgc ggggctggcc ccacgccacg cggtcattga ccacgtaggc caacacggtg
      601 ccggggccgt tgagcttcac gacggagatc cagcgctcgg ccaccaagtc cttgactgcg
      661 tattggaccg tccgcaaaga acgtccgatg agcttggaaa gtgtcttctg gctgaccacc
      721 acggcgttct ggtggcccat ctgcgccacg aggtgatgca gcagcattgc cgccgtgggt
      781 ttcctcgcaa taagcccggc ccacgcctca tgc
//
