>Addgene plasmid #35345 | pBbB2k-GFP | addgene partial sequence | sequence record 43692 | GFP-R 5'-CCATCTAATTCAACAAGAATTGGGACAAC-3'
TATGTATATCTCCTTCTTAAAAGATCTTTTGAATTCTTTTCTCTATCACTGATAGGGAGTGGTAAAATAA
CTCTATCAACGATAGAGTGTCAACAAAAATTAGGAATTAATGATGTCTAGATTAGATAAAAGTAAAGTGA
TTAACAGCGCATTAGAGCTGCTTAATGAGGTCGGAATCGAAGGTTTAACAACCCGTAAACTCGCCCAGAA
GCTAGGTGTAGAGCAGCCTACATTGTATTGGCATGTAAAAAATAAGCGGGCTTTGCTCGACGCCTTAGCC
ATTGAGATGTTAGATAGGCACCATACTCACTTTTGCCCTTTAGAAGGGGAAAGCTGGCAAGATTTTTTAC
GTAATAACGCTAAAAGTTTTAGATGTGCTTTACTAAGTCATCGCGATGGAGCAAAAGTACATTTAGGTAC
ACGGCCTACAGAAAAACAGTATGAAACTCTCGAAAATCAATTAGCCTTTTTATGCCAACAAGGTTTTTCA
CTAGAGAATGCATTATATGCACTCAGCGCTGTGGGGCATTTTACTTTAGGTTGCGTATTGGAAGATCAAG
AGCATCAAGTCGCTAAAGAAGAAAGGGAAACACCTACTACTGATAGTATGCCGCCATTATTACGACAAGC
TATCGAATTATTTGATCACCAAGGTGCAGAGCCAGCCTTCTTATTCGGCCTTGAATTGATCATATGCGGA
TTAGAAAAACAACTT
